Addgene plasmid #188758: pJT218 lenti pEF-rTetR(SE-G72P)-3XFLAG-VP64-T2A-mCherry-BSD-WPRE
Purpose: Lentiviral backbone containing VP64 as a fusion with rTetR(SE-G72P)-3XFLAG
Depositing lab: Michael Bassik & Lacra Bintu. Depositing organization: Stanford University. Publication: Development of compact transcriptional effectors using high-throughput measurements in diverse contexts. Tycko J, Van MV, Aradhana, DelRosso N, Ye H, Yao D, Valbuena R, Vaughan-Jackson A, Xu X, Ludwig C, Spees K, Liu K, Gu M, Khare V, Mukund AX, Suzuki PH, Arana S, Zhang C, Du PP, Ornstein TS, Hess GT, Kamber RA, Qi LS, Khalil AS, Bintu L, Bassik MC. Nat Biotechnol. 2024 Nov 1. doi: 10.1038/s41587-024-02442-6. PubMed 39487265.
Backbone
  Vector backbone: pJT126
  Backbone manufacturer: Michael Bassik, Lacra Bintu, Addgene #161926
  Vector type: Mammalian Expression, Lentiviral
  Selectable markers: Blasticidin ; mCherry
Growth in bacteria
  Bacterial resistance: Ampicillin, 100 μg/mL
  Growth temperature: 37°C
  Growth strain: NEB Stable
  Copy number: High Copy
Gene/Insert
  Gene/Insert name: VP64
  Species: E. coli
  Promoter: pEF1a
  Tag / fusion protein: rTetR(SE-G72P)-3xFLAG (C terminal on backbone)
  Cloning method: Restriction Enzyme; 5′ cloning site unknown (unknown if destroyed)
Terms and licenses: Academic/Nonprofit Terms; Industry Terms: Not Available to Industry
How to cite: pJT218 lenti pEF-rTetR(SE-G72P)-3XFLAG-VP64-T2A-mCherry-BSD-WPRE was a gift from Michael Bassik & Lacra Bintu (Addgene plasmid # 188758 ; http://n2t.net/addgene:188758 ; RRID:Addgene_188758)
