[The description below was written by a language model from this plasmid's Addgene catalogue record and pLannotate feature annotations shown in this document.]
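Description:
pJT218 is a 9.1 kb HIV-1-based lentiviral transfer plasmid for mammalian expression, built on the pJT126 backbone. It is propagated in E. coli as a high-copy plasmid through a ColE1/pUC-type origin with ampicillin resistance. A CMV enhancer/promoter is fused to a truncated 5' LTR, which drives genomic RNA production in packaging cells. The viral region also carries the Ψ packaging signal with a gag fragment, the RRE for Rev-dependent nuclear export, the cPPT/CTS, and a downstream truncated LTR preceded by a nef fragment. A WPRE upstream of the 3' LTR enhances transcript stability and expression.

The payload is a single EF-1α promoter-driven open reading frame. It begins with rTetR(SE-G72P), a reverse Tet repressor variant that binds TetO sites in the presence of doxycycline; the annotation tool matches this region as an rtTA3 fragment. It is followed by a 3xFLAG epitope and VP64, the tetrameric repeat of the herpes simplex VP16 minimal activation domain, which the annotation detects only as a short VP96-like fragment. According to the construct name, a T2A peptide then separates this effector from an mCherry-blasticidin S deaminase module, so transduced cells can be sorted by red fluorescence or selected with blasticidin. The T2A itself is not annotated in the feature table. A loxP site lies between BSD and the WPRE; its purpose is not stated. The record lists the insert species as E. coli, which fits the TetR portion rather than VP64.

The construct allows doxycycline-inducible recruitment of a strong activator to TetO-containing reporters. The associated publication title suggests it was used in high-throughput measurement of transcriptional effector domains, though its specific role there is not stated.
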