Features (pLannotate 1.2.2; 24 found; start..end, strand, type, name):
     57..256     +  promoter       CMV promoter: human cytomegalovirus (CMV) immediate early promoter
    274..454     +  LTR            5' LTR (truncated): truncated 5' long terminal repeat (LTR) from HIV-1
    501..626     +  misc_feature   HIV-1 Ψ: packaging signal of human immunodeficiency virus type 1
    610..948     +  CDS            HIV-1 gag (fragment): gag protein from human immunodeficiency virus 1; gag
   1123..1356    +  misc_feature   RRE: The Rev response element (RRE) of HIV-1 allows for Rev-dependent mRNA export from the nucleus to the cytoplasm.
   1733..1833    +  CDS            Rev (fragment): human immunodeficiency virus 1 (HIV-1) Rev protein; rev; enhances nuclear export of unspliced and incompletely spliced viral mRNAs
   1883..2000    +  misc_feature   cPPT/CTS: central polypurine tract and central termination sequence of HIV-1
   2111..3282    +  promoter       EF-1α promoter: strong constitutive promoter for human elongation factor EF-1α
   3293..3912    +  CDS            rtTA3 (fragment): reverse tetracycline transactivator 3 activates expression from Tet-responsive promoters in the presence of doxycycline
   3914..3979    +  CDS            3xFLAG: three tandem FLAG® epitope tags, followed by an enterokinase cleavage site
   4121..4137    +  CDS            VP96 (fragment): 6 tandem repeats of the minimal activation domain of herpes simplex virus VP16 (Cheng et al., 2013)
   4214..4921    +  CDS            mCherry: mCherry is a basic (constitutively fluorescent) red fluorescent protein published in 2004, derived from Discosoma sp.. It is reported to be a very rapidly-maturing monomer with low acid sensitivity.
   4940..5338    +  CDS            BSD: blasticidin S deaminase; Aspergillus terreus BSD; confers resistance to blasticidin
   5358..5391    +  protein_bind   loxP: Cre-mediated recombination occurs in the 8-bp core sequence (GCATACAT). Cre recombinase
   5424..5447    +  misc_feature   MCS (fragment): pBluescript multiple cloning site
   5447..6035    +  misc_feature   WPRE: woodchuck hepatitis virus posttranscriptional regulatory element
   6036..6055    +  misc_feature   MCS (fragment): pBluescript multiple cloning site
   6057..6557    +  CDS            nef (fragment): NEF_HV1LA - Experimental evidence at protein level: Swiss-Prot protein existence level 1. Extracellular Nef protein targets CD4(+) T-lymphocytes for apoptosis by interacting with CXCR4 surface receptors. From Human immunodeficiency virus type 1 group M subtype B (isolate Lai) (HIV-1).
   6564..6744    +  LTR            5' LTR (truncated): truncated 5' long terminal repeat (LTR) from HIV-1
   6806..7394    -  rep_origin     ori: high-copy-number ColE1/pMB1/pBR322/pUC origin of replication
   7565..8425    -  CDS            AmpR: β-lactamase; bla; confers resistance to ampicillin, carbenicillin, and related antibiotics
   8426..8530    -  promoter       AmpR promoter: bla
   8589..8641    -  misc_feature   bom (fragment): basis of mobility region from pBR322
   8796..56      +  enhancer       CMV enhancer (across the origin): human cytomegalovirus immediate early enhancer
>Addgene plasmid #188758 | pJT218 lenti pEF-rTetR(SE-G72P)-3XFLAG-VP64-T2A-mCherry-BSD-WPRE | addgene full sequence | sequence record 371425 | Addgene NGS Result
TATGGGACTTTCCTACTTGGCAGTACATCTACGTATTAGTCATCGCTATTACCATGGTGATGCGGTTTTG
GCAGTACATCAATGGGCGTGGATAGCGGTTTGACTCACGGGGATTTCCAAGTCTCCACCCCATTGACGTC
AATGGGAGTTTGTTTTGGCACCAAAATCAACGGGACTTTCCAAAATGTCGTAACAACTCCGCCCCATTGA
CGCAAATGGGCGGTAGGCGTGTACGGTGGGAGGTCTATATAAGCAGCGCGTTTTGCCTGTACTGGGTCTC
TCTGGTTAGACCAGATCTGAGCCTGGGAGCTCTCTGGCTAACTAGGGAACCCACTGCTTAAGCCTCAATA
AAGCTTGCCTTGAGTGCTTCAAGTAGTGTGTGCCCGTCTGTTGTGTGACTCTGGTAACTAGAGATCCCTC
AGACCCTTTTAGTCAGTGTGGAAAATCTCTAGCAGTGGCGCCCGAACAGGGACTTGAAAGCGAAAGGGAA
ACCAGAGGAGCTCTCTCGACGCAGGACTCGGCTTGCTGAAGCGCGCACGGCAAGAGGCGAGGGGCGGCGA
CTGGTGAGTACGCCAAAAATTTTGACTAGCGGAGGCTAGAAGGAGAGAGATGGGTGCGAGAGCGTCAGTA
TTAAGCGGGGGAGAATTAGATCGCGATGGGAAAAAATTCGGTTAAGGCCAGGGGGAAAGAAAAAATATAA
ATTAAAACATATAGTATGGGCAAGCAGGGAGCTAGAACGATTCGCAGTTAATCCTGGCCTGTTAGAAACA
TCAGAAGGCTGTAGACAAATACTGGGACAGCTACAACCATCCCTTCAGACAGGATCAGAAGAACTTAGAT
CATTATATAATACAGTAGCAACCCTCTATTGTGTGCATCAAAGGATAGAGATAAAAGACACCAAGGAAGC
TTTAGACAAGATAGAGGAAGAGCAAAACAAAAGTAAGACCACCGCACAGCAAGCGGCCGGCCGCTGATCT
TCAGACCTGGAGGAGGAGATATGAGGGACAATTGGAGAAGTGAATTATATAAATATAAAGTAGTAAAAAT
TGAACCATTAGGAGTAGCACCCACCAAGGCAAAGAGAAGAGTGGTGCAGAGAGAAAAAAGAGCAGTGGGA
ATAGGAGCTTTGTTCCTTGGGTTCTTGGGAGCAGCAGGAAGCACTATGGGCGCAGCGTCAATGACGCTGA
CGGTACAGGCCAGACAATTATTGTCTGGTATAGTGCAGCAGCAGAACAATTTGCTGAGGGCTATTGAGGC
GCAACAGCATCTGTTGCAACTCACAGTCTGGGGCATCAAGCAGCTCCAGGCAAGAATCCTGGCTGTGGAA
AGATACCTAAAGGATCAACAGCTCCTGGGGATTTGGGGTTGCTCTGGAAAACTCATTTGCACCACTGCTG
TGCCTTGGAATGCTAGTTGGAGTAATAAATCTCTGGAACAGATTTGGAATCACACGACCTGGATGGAGTG
GGACAGAGAAATTAACAATTACACAAGCTTAATACACTCCTTAATTGAAGAATCGCAAAACCAGCAAGAA
AAGAATGAACAAGAATTATTGGAATTAGATAAATGGGCAAGTTTGTGGAATTGGTTTAACATAACAAATT
GGCTGTGGTATATAAAATTATTCATAATGATAGTAGGAGGCTTGGTAGGTTTAAGAATAGTTTTTGCTGT
ACTTTCTATAGTGAATAGAGTTAGGCAGGGATATTCACCATTATCGTTTCAGACCCACCTCCCAACCCCG
AGGGGACCCGACAGGCCCGAAGGAATAGAAGAAGAAGGTGGAGAGAGAGACAGAGACAGATCCATTCGAT
TAGTGAACGGATCGGCACTGCGTGCGCCAATTCTGCAGACAAATGGCAGTATTCATCCACAATTTTAAAA
GAAAAGGGGGGATTGGGGGGTACAGTGCAGGGGAAAGAATAGTAGACATAATAGCAACAGACATACAAAC
TAAAGAATTACAAAAACAAATTACAAAAATTCAAAATTTTCGGGTTTATTACAGGGACAGCAGAGATCCA
GTTTGGTTAGTACCGGGCCCGCTCTAGAGATCCCATTTGACTCAGGCGGCCGCGTGGATAACCGTATTAC
CGCCATGCATGTGCCCGTCAGTGGGCAGAGCGCACATCGCCCACAGTCCCCGAGAAGTTGGGGGGAGGGG
TCGGCAATTGAACCGGTGCCTAGAGAAGGTGGCGCGGGGTAAACTGGGAAAGTGATGTCGTGTACTGGCT
CCGCCTTTTTCCCGAGGGTGGGGGAGAACCGTATATAAGTGCAGTAGTCGCCGTGAACGTTCTTTTTCGC
AACGGGTTTGCCGCCAGAACACAGGTAAGTGCCGTGTGTGGTTCCCGCGGGCCTGGCCTCTTTACGGGTT
ATGGCCCTTGCGTGCCTTGAATTACTTCCACCTGGCTGCAGTACGTGATTCTTGATCCCGAGCTTCGGGT
TGGAAGTGGGTGGGAGAGTTCGAGGCCTTGCGCTTAAGGAGCCCCTTCGCCTCGTGCTTGAGTTGAGGCC
TGGCCTGGGCGCTGGGGCCGCCGCGTGCGAATCTGGTGGCACCTTCGCGCCTGTCTCGCTGCTTTCGATA
AGTCTCTAGCCATTTAAAATTTTTGATGACCTGCTGCGACGCTTTTTTTCTGGCAAGATAGTCTTGTAAA
TGCGGGCCAAGATCTGCACACTGGTATTTCGGTTTTTGGGGCCGCGGGCGGCGACGGGGCCCGTGCGTCC
CAGCGCACATGTTCGGCGAGGCGGGGCCTGCGAGCGCGGCCACCGAGAATCGGACGGGGGTAGTCTCAAG
CTGGCCGGCCTGCTCTGGTGCCTGGCCTCGCGCCGCCGTGTATCGCCCCGCCCTGGGCGGCAAGGCTGGC
CCGGTCGGCACCAGTTGCGTGAGCGGAAAGATGGCCGCTTCCCGGCCCTGCTGCAGGGAGCTCAAAATGG
AGGACGCGGCGCTCGGGAGAGCGGGCGGGTGAGTCACCCACACAAAGGAAAAGGGCCTTTCCGTCCTCAG
CCGTCGCTTCATGTGACTCCACGGAGTACCGGGCGCCGTCCAGGCACCTCGATTAGTTCTCGCGCTTTTG
GAGTACGTCGTCTTTAGGTTGGGGGGAGGGGTTTTATGCGATGGAGTTTCCCCACACTGAGTGGGTGGAG
ACTGAAGTTAGGCCAGCTTGGCACTTGATGTAATTCTCCTTGGAATTTGCCCTTTTTGAGTTTGGATCTT
GGTTCATTCTCAAGCCTCAGACAGTGGTTCAAAGTTTTTTTCTTCCATTTCAGGTGTCGTGAGCTAGCCA
CCATGTCTAGACTGGACAAGAGCAAAATAATAAACGGAGCTCTGGAATTACTCAATGGTGTCGGTATCGA
AGGCCTGACGACAAGGAAACTCGCTCAAAAGCTGGGAGTTGAGCAGCCTACCCTGTACTGGCACGTGAAG
AACAAGCGGGCCCTGCTCGATGCCCTGCCAATCGAGATGCTGGACAGGCATCATACCCACTCCTGCCCCC
TGGAACCCGAGTCATGGCAAGACTTTCTGCGGAACAACGCCAAGTCATACCGCTGTGCTCTCCTCTCACA
TCGCGACGGGGCTAAAGTGCATCTCGGCACCCGCCCAACAGAGAAACAGTACGAAACCCTGGAAAATCAG
CTCGCGTTCCTGTGTCAGCAAGGCTTCTCCCTGGAGAACGCACTGTACGCTCTGTCCGCCGTGGGCCACT
TTACACTGGGCTGCGTATTGGAGGAACAGGAGCATCAAGTAGCAAAAGAGGAAAGAGAGACACCTACCAC
CGATTCTATGCCCCCACTTCTGAAACAAGCAATTGAGCTGTTCGACCGGCAGGGAGCCGAACCTGCCTTC
CTTTTCGGCCTGGAACTAATCATATGTGGCCTGGAGAAACAGCTAAAGTGCGAAAGCGGCGGTGACTACA
AAGACCATGACGGTGATTATAAAGATCATGACATCGACTACAAGGATGACGATGACAAGGGTGGATCCGG
ATCAGGCTCCGACGCATTGGACGATTTTGATCTGGATATGCTGGGAAGTGACGCCCTCGATGATTTTGAC
CTTGACATGCTTGGTTCGGATGCCCTTGATGACTTTGACCTCGACATGCTCGGCAGTGACGCCCTTGATG
ATTTCGACCTGGACATGCTGGGATCTGGAGAGGGAAGGGGAAGCCTCCTAACTTGCGGAGATGTCGAGGA
GAATCCTGGCCCAATGGTGAGCAAGGGCGAGGAGGATAACATGGCCATCATCAAGGAGTTCATGCGCTTC
AAGGTGCACATGGAGGGCTCCGTGAACGGCCACGAGTTCGAGATCGAGGGCGAGGGCGAGGGCCGCCCCT
ACGAGGGCACCCAGACCGCCAAGCTGAAGGTGACCAAGGGTGGCCCCCTGCCCTTCGCCTGGGACATCCT
GTCCCCTCAGTTCATGTACGGCTCCAAGGCCTACGTGAAGCACCCCGCCGACATCCCCGACTACTTGAAG
CTGTCCTTCCCCGAGGGCTTCAAGTGGGAGCGCGTGATGAACTTCGAGGACGGCGGCGTGGTGACCGTGA
CCCAGGACTCCTCCCTGCAGGACGGCGAGTTCATCTACAAGGTGAAGCTGCGCGGCACCAACTTCCCCTC
CGACGGCCCCGTAATGCAGAAGAAGACCATGGGCTGGGAGGCCTCCTCCGAGCGGATGTACCCCGAGGAC
GGCGCCCTGAAGGGCGAGATCAAGCAGAGGCTGAAGCTGAAGGACGGCGGCCACTACGACGCTGAGGTCA
AGACCACCTACAAGGCCAAGAAGCCCGTGCAGCTGCCCGGCGCCTACAACGTCAACATCAAGTTGGACAT
CACCTCCCACAACGAGGACTACACCATCGTGGAACAGTACGAACGCGCCGAGGGCCGCCACTCCACCGGC
GGCATGGACGAGCTGTACAAGGGTAGCGGCAGCGGTAGCATGGCCAAGCCTTTGTCTCAAGAAGAATCCA
CCCTCATTGAAAGAGCAACGGCTACAATCAACAGCATCCCCATCTCTGAAGACTACAGCGTCGCCAGCGC
AGCTCTCTCTAGCGACGGCCGCATCTTCACTGGTGTCAATGTATATCATTTTACTGGGGGACCTTGTGCA
GAACTCGTGGTGCTGGGCACTGCTGCTGCTGCGGCAGCTGGCAACCTGACTTGTATCGTCGCGATCGGAA
ATGAGAACAGGGGCATCTTGAGCCCCTGCGGACGGTGCCGACAGGTGCTTCTCGATCTGCATCCTGGGAT
CAAAGCCATAGTGAAGGACAGTGATGGACAGCCGACGGCAGTTGGGATTCGTGAATTGCTGCCCTCTGGT
TATGTGTGGGAGGGCTAAGAATTCGTCGAGGGACCTAATAACTTCGTATAGCATACATTATACGAAGTTA
TACATGTTTAAGGGTTCCGGTTCCACTAGGTACAATTCGATATCAAGCTTATCGATAATCAACCTCTGGA
TTACAAAATTTGTGAAAGATTGACTGGTATTCTTAACTATGTTGCTCCTTTTACGCTATGTGGATACGCT
GCTTTAATGCCTTTGTATCATGCTATTGCTTCCCGTATGGCTTTCATTTTCTCCTCCTTGTATAAATCCT
GGTTGCTGTCTCTTTATGAGGAGTTGTGGCCCGTTGTCAGGCAACGTGGCGTGGTGTGCACTGTGTTTGC
TGACGCAACCCCCACTGGTTGGGGCATTGCCACCACCTGTCAGCTCCTTTCCGGGACTTTCGCTTTCCCC
CTCCCTATTGCCACGGCGGAACTCATCGCCGCCTGCCTTGCCCGCTGCTGGACAGGGGCTCGGCTGTTGG
GCACTGACAATTCCGTGGTGTTGTCGGGGAAATCATCGTCCTTTCCTTGGCTGCTCGCCTGTGTTGCCAC
CTGGATTCTGCGCGGGACGTCCTTCTGCTACGTCCCTTCGGCCCTCAATCCAGCGGACCTTCCTTCCCGC
GGCCTGCTGCCGGCTCTGCGGCCTCTTCCGCGTCTTCGCCTTCGCCCTCAGACGAGTCGGATCTCCCTTT
GGGCCGCCTCCCCGCATCGATACCGTCGACCTCGATCGAGACCTAGAAAAACATGGAGCAATCACAAGTA
GCAATACAGCAGCTACCAATGCTGATTGTGCCTGGCTAGAAGCACAAGAGGAGGAGGAGGTGGGTTTTCC
AGTCACACCTCAGGTACCTTTAAGACCAATGACTTACAAGGCAGCTGTAGATCTTAGCCACTTTTTAAAA
GAAAAGGGGGGACTGGAAGGGCTAATTCACTCCCAACGAAGACAAGATATCCTTGATCTGTGGATCTACC
ACACACAAGGCTACTTCCCTGATTGGCAGAACTACACACCAGGGCCAGGGATCAGATATCCACTGACCTT
TGGATGGTGCTACAAGCTAGTACCAGTTGAGCAAGAGAAGGTAGAAGAAGCCAATGAAGGAGAGAACACC
CGCTTGTTACACCCTGTGAGCCTGCATGGGATGGATGACCCGGAGAGAGAAGTATTAGAGTGGAGGTTTG
ACAGCCGCCTAGCATTTCATCACATGGCCCGAGAGCTGCATCCGGACTGTACTGGGTCTCTCTGGTTAGA
CCAGATCTGAGCCTGGGAGCTCTCTGGCTAACTAGGGAACCCACTGCTTAAGCCTCAATAAAGCTTGCCT
TGAGTGCTTCAAGTAGTGTGTGCCCGTCTGTTGTGTGACTCTGGTAACTAGAGATCCCTCAGACCCTTTT
AGTCAGTGTGGAAAATCTCTAGCAGCATGTGAGCAAAAGGCCAGCAAAAGGCCAGGAACCGTAAAAAGGC
CGCGTTGCTGGCGTTTTTCCATAGGCTCCGCCCCCCTGACGAGCATCACAAAAATCGACGCTCAAGTCAG
AGGTGGCGAAACCCGACAGGACTATAAAGATACCAGGCGTTTCCCCCTGGAAGCTCCCTCGTGCGCTCTC
CTGTTCCGACCCTGCCGCTTACCGGATACCTGTCCGCCTTTCTCCCTTCGGGAAGCGTGGCGCTTTCTCA
TAGCTCACGCTGTAGGTATCTCAGTTCGGTGTAGGTCGTTCGCTCCAAGCTGGGCTGTGTGCACGAACCC
CCCGTTCAGCCCGACCGCTGCGCCTTATCCGGTAACTATCGTCTTGAGTCCAACCCGGTAAGACACGACT
TATCGCCACTGGCAGCAGCCACTGGTAACAGGATTAGCAGAGCGAGGTATGTAGGCGGTGCTACAGAGTT
CTTGAAGTGGTGGCCTAACTACGGCTACACTAGAAGAACAGTATTTGGTATCTGCGCTCTGCTGAAGCCA
GTTACCTTCGGAAAAAGAGTTGGTAGCTCTTGATCCGGCAAACAAACCACCGCTGGTAGCGGTGGTTTTT
TTGTTTGCAAGCAGCAGATTACGCGCAGAAAAAAAGGATCTCAAGAAGATCCTTTGATCTTTTCTACGGG
GTCTGACGCTCAGTGGAACGAAAACTCACGTTAAGGGATTTTGGTCATGAGATTATCAAAAAGGATCTTC
ACCTAGATCCTTTTAAATTAAAAATGAAGTTTTAAATCAATCTAAAGTATATATGAGTAAACTTGGTCTG
ACAGTTACCAATGCTTAATCAGTGAGGCACCTATCTCAGCGATCTGTCTATTTCGTTCATCCATAGTTGC
CTGACTCCCCGTCGTGTAGATAACTACGATACGGGAGGGCTTACCATCTGGCCCCAGTGCTGCAATGATA
CCGCGAGACCCACGCTCACCGGCTCCAGATTTATCAGCAATAAACCAGCCAGCCGGAAGGGCCGAGCGCA
GAAGTGGTCCTGCAACTTTATCCGCCTCCATCCAGTCTATTAATTGTTGCCGGGAAGCTAGAGTAAGTAG
TTCGCCAGTTAATAGTTTGCGCAACGTTGTTGCCATTGCTACAGGCATCGTGGTGTCACGCTCGTCGTTT
GGTATGGCTTCATTCAGCTCCGGTTCCCAACGATCAAGGCGAGTTACATGATCCCCCATGTTGTGCAAAA
AAGCGGTTAGCTCCTTCGGTCCTCCGATCGTTGTCAGAAGTAAGTTGGCCGCAGTGTTATCACTCATGGT
TATGGCAGCACTGCATAATTCTCTTACTGTCATGCCATCCGTAAGATGCTTTTCTGTGACTGGTGAGTAC
TCAACCAAGTCATTCTGAGAATAGTGTATGCGGCGACCGAGTTGCTCTTGCCCGGCGTCAATACGGGATA
ATACCGCGCCACATAGCAGAACTTTAAAAGTGCTCATCATTGGAAAACGTTCTTCGGGGCGAAAACTCTC
AAGGATCTTACCGCTGTTGAGATCCAGTTCGATGTAACCCACTCGTGCACCCAACTGATCTTCAGCATCT
TTTACTTTCACCAGCGTTTCTGGGTGAGCAAAAACAGGAAGGCAAAATGCCGCAAAAAAGGGAATAAGGG
CGACACGGAAATGTTGAATACTCATACTCTTCCTTTTTCAATATTATTGAAGCATTTATCAGGGTTATTG
TCTCATGAGCGGATACATATTTGAATGTATTTAGAAAAATAAACAAATAGGGGTTCCGCGCACATTTCCC
CGAAAAGTGCCACCTGACGTCGACGGATCGGGAGATCTCCCGATCCCCTATGGTGCACTCTCAGTACAAT
CTGCTCTGATGCCGCATAGTTAAGCCAGTATCTGCTCCCTGCTTGTGTGTTGGAGGTCGCTGAGTAGTGC
GCGAGCAAAATTTAAGCTACAACAAGGCAAGGCTTGACCGACAATTGCATGAAGAATCTGCTTAGGGTTA
GGCGTTTTGCGCTGCTTCGCGATGTACGGGCCAGATATACGCGTTGACATTGATTATTGACTAGTTATTA
ATAGTAATCAATTACGGGGTCATTAGTTCATAGCCCATATATGGAGTTCCGCGTTACATAACTTACGGTA
AATGGCCCGCCTGGCTGACCGCCCAACGACCCCCGCCCATTGACGTCAATAATGACGTATGTTCCCATAG
TAACGCCAATAGGGACTTTCCATTGACGTCAATGGGTGGAGTATTTACGGTAAACTGCCCACTTGGCAGT
ACATCAAGTGTATCATATGCCAAGTACGCCCCCTATTGACGTCAATGACGGTAAATGGCCCGCCTGGCAT
TATGCCCAGTACATGACCT
